>Addgene plasmid #21642 | pIS1 IMP-1 long-mut-let-7 | depositor full sequence | sequence record 135926 | pIS1 IMP-1 long-mut-let-7 sequence 10760 bps
AGATCTAAATGAGTCTTCGGACCTCGCGGGGGCCGCTTAAGCGGTGGTTAGGGTTTGTCTGACGCGGGGG
GAGGGGGAAGGAACGAAACACTCTCATTCGGAGGCGGCTCGGGGTTTGGTCTTGGTGGCCACGGGCACGC
AGAAGAGCGCCGCGATCCTCTTAAGCACCCCCCCGCCCTCCGTGGAGGCGGGGGTTTGGTCGGCGGGTGG
TAACTGGCGGGCCGCTGACTCGGGCGGGTCGCGCGCCCCAGAGTGTGACCTTTTCGGTCTGCTCGCAGAC
CCCCGGGCGGCGCCGCCGCGGCGGCGACGGGCTCGCTGGGTCCTAGGCTCCATGGGGACCGTATACGTGG
ACAGGCTCTGGAGCATCCGCACGACTGCGGTGATATTACCGGAGACCTTCTGCGGGACGAGCCGGGTCAC
GCGGCTGACGCGGAGCGTCCGTTGGGCGACAAACACCAGGACGGGGCACAGGTACACTATCTTGTCACCC
GGAGGCGCGAGGGACTGCAGGAGCTTCAGGGAGTGGCGCAGCTGCTTCATCCCCGTGGCCCGTTGCTCGC
GTTTGCTGGCGGTGTCCCCGGAAGAAATATATTTGCATGTCTTTAGTTCTATGATGACACAAACCCCGCC
CAGCGTCTTGTCATTGGCGAATTCGAACACGCAGATGCAGTCGGGGCGGCGCGGTCCCAGGTCCACTTCG
CATATTAAGGTGACGCGTGTGGCCTCGAACACCGAGCGACCCTGCAGCGACCCGCTTAAAAGCTTGATTC
TTCTGACACAACAGTCTCGAACTTAAGCTGCAGAAGTTGGTCGTGAGGCACTGGGCAGGTAAGTATCAAG
GTTACAAGACAGGTTTAAGGAGACCAATAGAAACTGGGCTTGTCGAGACAGAGAAGACTCTTGCGTTTCT
GATAGGCACCTATTGGTCTTACTGACATCCACTTTGCCTTTCTCTCCACAGGTGTCCACTCCCAGTTCAA
TTACAGCTCTTAAGGCTAGAGTACTTAATACGACTCACTATAGGCTAGCCACCATGACTTCGAAAGTTTA
TGATCCAGAACAAAGGAAACGGATGATAACTGGTCCGCAGTGGTGGGCCAGATGTAAACAAATGAATGTT
CTTGATTCATTTATTAATTATTATGATTCAGAAAAACATGCAGAAAATGCTGTTATTTTTTTACATGGTA
ACGCGGCCTCTTCTTATTTATGGCGACATGTTGTGCCACATATTGAGCCAGTAGCGCGGTGTATTATACC
AGACCTTATTGGTATGGGCAAATCAGGCAAATCTGGTAATGGTTCTTATAGGTTACTTGATCATTACAAA
TATCTTACTGCATGGTTTGAACTTCTTAATTTACCAAAGAAGATCATTTTTGTCGGCCATGATTGGGGTG
CTTGTTTGGCATTTCATTATAGCTATGAGCATCAAGATAAGATCAAAGCAATAGTTCACGCTGAAAGTGT
AGTAGATGTGATTGAATCATGGGATGAATGGCCTGATATTGAAGAAGATATTGCGTTGATCAAATCTGAA
GAAGGAGAAAAAATGGTTTTGGAGAATAACTTCTTCGTGGAAACCATGTTGCCATCAAAAATCATGAGAA
AGTTAGAACCAGAAGAATTTGCAGCATATCTTGAACCATTCAAAGAGAAAGGTGAAGTTCGTCGTCCAAC
ATTATCATGGCCTCGTGAAATCCCGTTAGTAAAAGGTGGTAAACCTGACGTTGTACAAATTGTTAGGAAT
TATAATGCTTATCTACGTGCAAGTGATGATTTACCAAAAATGTTTATTGAATCGGACCCAGGATTCTTTT
CCAATGCTATTGTTGAAGGTGCCAAGAAGTTTCCTAATACTGAATTTGTCAAAGTAAAAGGTCTTCATTT
TTCGCAAGAAGATGCACCTGATGAAATGGGAAAATATATCAAATCGTTCGTTGAGCGAGTTCTCAAAAAT
GAACAATAATTCTAGGAGCTCTATACCGGTCCAGCCCCTCCCTGTCCCTTCGAGTCCAGGACAACAACGG
GCAGAAATCGAGAGTGTGCTCTCCCCGGCAGGCCTGAGAATGAGTGGGAATCCGGGACACCTGGGCCGGG
CTGTAGATCAGGTTTGCCCACTTGATTGAGAAAGATGTTCCAGTGAGGAACCCTGATCTCTCAGCCCCAA
ACACCCACCCAATTGGCCCAACACTGTCTGCCCCTCGGGGTGTCAGAAATTCTAGCGCAAGGCACTTTTA
AACGTGGATTGTTTAAAGAAGCTCTCCAGGCCCCACCAAGAGGGTGGATCACACCTCAGTGGGACGCAAA
CTCAAATTTCCTTCAGGTTTTAAAAACATGCAGAGAGGTGTTTTAATCAGCCTTAAAGGATGGTTCATTT
CTTGACCTTAATGTTTTTCCAATCTTCTTCCCCCTACTTGGGTAATTGACTCAAATACCTCCATTTACGG
CCTCTTTCTATATTTACACTAATTTTTTTATCTTTATTGCTACCAGAAAAAAATGCGAACGAATGCATTG
CTTTGCTTACAGTATTGACTCAAGGGAAAAGAACTGTCAGTATCTGTAGATTAATTCCAATCACTCCCTA
ACCAATAGGTACAATATGGAATGAAGAAGAGGGGAAAATGGGGAGAAAGATGGTTAAAATACATAATAAT
CCACGTTTAAAAGGAGCGCACTTGTGGCTGATCTATGCCAGATCACCATCTTCAAATTGGCACAACTGAA
ATTTCCCCACTCTGTTGGGGCTTCCCCACCACATTCATGTCCCTCTCCCGTGTAGGTTTCACATTATGTC
CAGGTGCACATAGGTGGTATTGAATGCTCAGCAGGGTAGGGGCTGACCACTGTCCCTGATTCCCATCGTT
CTCAGGCGGATTTTATATTTTTTTAAAGTCTATTTTAATGATTGGATATGAGCACTGGGAAGGGGACGCT
AACTCCCCTTGATAAAGTCTCGGTTCCATGGAGGACTTGAGTGGCCCCAAAGGCTGCCACGGTGCCCTCA
CCCCAGCCCATGTGCTCCCATAAGGGCTGGTTCCTAGAGGCAGGGGTTGTGGGGCACTCCCAGCCACGGC
ACTGTTACCTTGGTGGTGGGACTTGGAACCCAACCCTGAGCTCCCGATAAAGCTAAAGTCCATCATCTGG
CAAATTCAGTAAATTGGAGAGTACTTGCTTCTGTTTGTATCTGAGAGGAATTTTTAACTGACGGCTTCTG
TCTCCATGAATCATTATCAGCATGATGAAAGGTGTGTCTAAAAAACAATTCAGAATACCAGCAGCATTGT
ACAGCAAGGGGTAAATAAGCTTAATTTATTAATTTACCAGGCTTAATTAAGATCCCATGGAGTGTTTAGC
CCTTGTGGGAGACAGAAGCCATCAGTTAAATGAGGTTAGGCCTCTCCTCCTAATATACTGATTGACAATG
CATATTAGCCAGGTAATGCACTTTAGCTACCCTGGACAATGCTATCAAGTGTGCTGGGAAGGGAGGAAGG
CCTCTCTACATATGGAAAAGCCCATGCGTGGAGTTCCCCTCCTTTCAACATTGCAACAACAGTAACAACA
AGACAACCGCAACATGTGGGCGTAGTCAGGCAATGCTGTGTGCGAAGTAAACTAACGCAAGGTATGAAGT
TAACGCAGCAATTATTTTCCTTTTTGTTCCCCCCAACCCCACTCAAAAAATTTTTTTTTGATTTTTGTTT
TTTTGCAGCTTGCTGATATTTTATATAAAAAAGAAAAGCAAAGCAAAAGAGAAGCTGATAGTCTTGAATA
TTTTATTTTTTTAATGAAAAGAAAAAACAAGAAAGTTATGTTTCATAATTTCTTACAACATGAGCCAGTA
ACCCTTTAGGAACTCTCTATGGAGAACAGGCCTGGTGGGAAAGGCTTTGGGGGCTGCCCCCTTAGGAGGA
GGCTAGTGCTAAGAGGGAAGGCCCAGGTTTGAGAGAGCCCAGAGGGGCAGAGCCCAGAGCCTTGTTTGGC
CCTGATCTCTGACTTCTAGAGCCCCAGCTGCTGGCGGCTGCTGGAATATCCTACCTGATAGGATTAAAAG
GCCTAGTGGAGCTGGGGGCTCTCAGTGGTTAAACAATGCCCAACAACCAACCAGCTGGCCCTTGGTCTCC
TCTCTTTCCTCCTTTGGTTAAAGAGCATCTCAGCCAGCTTTTCCCACCAGTGGTGCTGTTGAGATATTTT
AAAATATTGCCTCCGTTTTATCGAGGAGAGAAATAATAACTAAAAAATATACCCTTTAAAAAAACCTATA
TTTCTCTGTCTAAAAATATGGGAGCTGAGATTCCGTTCGTGGAAAAAAGACAAGGCCACCCTCTCGCCCT
CAGAGAGGTCCACCTGGTTTGTCATTGCAATGCTTTTCATTTTTTTTTTTTGTTATTGTTTCATTTCAGT
TCCGTCTTGCTATTCTTCCTAATCTATATCCATAGATCTAAGGGGCAAACAGATACTAGTTAACTGCCCC
CACCTCTGTCTCCCTGTCTTCTTTAGATCGGTCTGATTGATTTTAAAAGTGGACCCAAACTTAGGGAATT
CTTGATTTAGGGTGGCTGGTGGCAAGGAGGGGCAGGGGATATGGGGACGTGACTGGGACAGGTTCCTGCC
TTATCATTTTCTCCCTAGGACATTCCCTTGTAGCCCCCAGAATTGTCTGGCCCAAATTGAATAGAAGCAG
AAAAACATTTAGGGATAACATCAGGCCAGTAGAATTAAGCCTCTCCACCTGTCCCAACCATAAAAAGGGT
CTCCCAGCTTTCCATCTCTGGCTCTATATGCTTTATCCCAAAACAAAGCAGATAACGTTCAGACGTCGGC
CATTTAGTAATTTAAAGCGAATTTCCAGCAGCAAGCATGCTTTGATATCTGGTTCAGACTATCATCAGGA
AGAAAAAAAAATCCCACAGTACCTGAAATGTGATTGTTGCAGTGTTCAGTTTCCTTGGGGGCCTGCTCCC
TTCACACCTTGAGCCCAAGTCCTTTTCCGTTGGCTGATTCAGCTCCCAGAAGAGACGAGGAAGTGTGTGG
CAAGGGACTGGAAAACTTCACTTGCTTGGATTAGGCAAGGCTCCACTCATTGTTGATATTTGCCCAGCAG
GAAAATCATGTAAGTTATACCACCAGAAAGCAAAAGGAGCATGGTTTGGTGGTTAAGGTTTAGTGGGATG
AAGGACCTGTCTTGGTGGGCCGGGCCCTCTTGTGCCCCGTAGGCTAGGTCTTAGGGCAACTCCTTGCCCT
CCTGCTCAGCACCTCCATTTCCCCATCCTTGGTGAGATAACAAGCTATCGCGAAAAGCACTTGGGAGATT
TGGATGATTTGAGAAGAGTGACTTAAAAAAAATGCTTCTGTGCTCTAAGATATATATGTGTGTGTGTGTG
CTACATATATATTTTTAAGAAAGGACCATCTCTTTAGGATATATTTTTAAATTCTTTGAAACACATAACC
AAAATGGTTTGATTCACTGACTGACTTTGAAGCTGCATCTGCCAGTTACACCCCAAATGGCTTTAATCCC
CTCTCGGGTCTGGTTGCCTTTTGCAGTTTGGGTTGTGGACTCAGCTCCTGTGAGGGGTCTGGTTAGGAGA
GAGCCATTTTTAAGGACAGGGAGTTTTATAGCCCTTTTCTACTTTCCTCCCCTCCTCCCAGTCCTTATCA
ATCTTTTTTCCTTTTTCCTGACCCCCTCCTTCTGGAGGCAGTTGGGAGCTATCCTTGTTTATGCCTCACT
ATTGGCAGAAAAGACCCCATTTAAAACCCAGAGAACACTGGAGGGGGATGCTCTAGTTGGTTCTGTGTCC
ATTTTCCTCTGTGCCAAAGACAGACAGACAGAGGCTGAGAGAGGCTGTTCCTGAATCAAAGCAATAGCCA
GCTTTCGACACATACCTGGCTGTCTGAGGAGGAAGGCCTCCTGGAAACTGGGAGCTAAGGGCGAGGCCCT
TCCCTTCAGAGGCTCCTGGGGGATTAGGGTGTGGTGTTTGCCAAGCCAAGGGGTAGGGAGCCGAGAAATT
GGTCTGTCGGCTCCTGGTTGCACTTTGGGGAAGGAGAGGAAGTTTGGGGCTCCAGGTAGCTCCCTGTTGT
GGGACTGCTCTGTCCCCTGCCCCTACTGCAGAGATAGCACTGCCGAGTTCCCTTCAGGCCTGGCAGACGG
GCAGTGAGGAGGGGCCTCAGTTAGCTCTCAAGGGTGCCTTCCCCTCCTCCCAACCCAGACATACCCTCTG
CCAAACTGGGAACCAGCAGTGCTAGTAACTAACGCACAGAGCCCCAGAGGGCCTGCTTGAGCCTTCTTGC
TCCACAGGAGAAGCTGGTGCCTCTAGGCAACCCCTTCCTCCCACCTCTCATCAGGGGTGGGGGTTCTCCT
TTCTTTCCCCTGAAGTGTTTATGGGGAGATCCTAGTGGCTTTGCCATTCAAACCACTCGACTGTTTGCCT
GTTTCTTGAAAACCAGTAGAAGGGAAACAGCACAGCCTGTCACAGTAATTGCAGGAAGATTGAAGAAAAA
TCCTCATCAATGCCAGGGGACATAAAAGCCATTTCCCTTCCAAATACTCGACAATTTAGATGCAGAACAT
TTCTCTGTATTCAGACTTAGAGTAACACCAGCTGAAAACTGCAGTTTCTTTCCTTTGGATACATAAGGCT
TCTCTATCGGGGTACGGGACAGGGAGGAGGCCTCATGTCTGAAGGGGGATTTAGGGGCGAGAGCCCCAGC
CCTGACCCTCGGTCCTGTGCACCGCTTTGGGGCACAGTCTGATGGCGCCTTTGCTGGCGCCTTAGTATGG
TTGACTCCGGATGGACAAAAGAAAAAAAATTTTTTTTCTTGAATGAAATAGCAGGAAGCTCCTCGGGAGC
ATGTGTTTTGATTAACCGCAGGTGATGGATGCTACGAGTATAAATGGATTAACTAACGCAATCCTTACAG
TAAGATTGGAACTAAGGGCAGGGACTCATGCATAAGGGTATGAATCCCAGCCAGGACAAGTGAGTTGAGG
CTTGTGCCACAAAAGGTTTGTCCTTGGGGAACAGGCAGGCCTGCCAGGATCCCCCCCATATCGATTGGGC
TGGGAGGGCTGGCCATGAGGTCCCCACTTTCTGCTTTCCTTGCCCATGTGTCACCCCTTTGGCCTCCAGC
TTGTCCCTCTCTCACTTTCTATAGCTTTGTTGGACCAGATGGTGAGGAAAGGAATGGCCTCTTCCCTTCT
AGAGGGGGCTGGCTGGAGTGAGACCTGGGGCTTGGCCTGGAACCCACCACACAGCCCCAAAGTCAGGAAG
CCTGGGGAAACCAGAGCTGAGACCTCTTCAACAGGGTTTCTTTGAGATCCTACACCTCCATTGGGCCCTT
TTTCAGTCTTCAATGGGGGCCCAGTTGGCTCTAGAAGGAGAAGAGGTGAAGCAGGATCCTTTGCCCTGGG
GGAGTCTGAGGGCGCGGTCCTTGGACTCATTCAGGCCGTCTTTGTAGTTGGGGGAGTTCCACTGGGCGAT
CCCAGCCCCTCCCCACCCACCCTCTAATGGACCTCCTCATAGAAGCCCCATTTCACTTTTGTTTTATCTA
CCTCTTAGCAAAACAATAGATAAATTAGGTAGTGGCAGCTCCACTTGCTTAGGTTAGGGGGGGAAAAAGA
TTTCTTTTTCCAAAGGAAAAAAATATTACCTTGAGAATACTTTCCAAAAAATAAAATTAAAAAAAAAAAA
ACCAAAAAAAAAAATTTTTTTTTAAAAGGGAGACATTTTCCAGTGACCACTGGATTGTTTTAATTTCCCA
AGCTTTTTTTTCCCCCATAAATAAGTTTCACTCTTTGGCGATTTTCTTCACTTGTTTAAGATAACGTGCT
AGCTATTCCAACAGGTAACAGCTTTCACAGTCTGCCCCTGGCCTGTCTCACCCCATCCCCCACCCTATTC
CTGCCAGTGAGTCCTTCCTGTGCTTCTCTCCCTTCTCCCCTCCCAGCCAGCTGACTTCAGTCACCCCTGT
CCCCCCTCCCCTGCCAATAAGCTCCCCCAGGAATAAAGGCTTTGTTTTGGGGATGCTTAAATCTTGACTG
GCACTTCCCGGCTGTGGGGGCTGGGGAGCCACTTGTAACATTTCTGTGCAGATTTTATGTTAGCCACTGC
TATGTAAAAGCACGTTCAAAATGAATTTCAGCAGATTATGTGTTACCATAATGAATAAACGTCCTCTATC
ACCATTTGGAGTCTCCCTTTTCTCCAGGATCTTGATCCTGGTCCCCAAAACCAGAGTGAATCAAAAGAGC
TTCCTCCCCTGAGGCAAAGTGGATTTGTAAGCAGTTCTGAAACATCACTTACTCAGAAGAGGGAACGATG
TATTTTGATGAGTGCAAATTGGGAAGAGCTGGAGGCCTACTGCTTGGGACAGTTTTTTTTTTTTTTTTTT
TTTTAAATATGAGTGCTAGCTTATTCTGTAATTGCGGCAACTTTGAAAATTGTATTTTACTGGAAATCTG
CCAGCCATCACCACCCGATTTTGATTGTATCCTTCCTCCCATCCTTTAATCTGTTCATTGCTTTGGGGGA
GGTGGGGCAGCTGGCTCACACGTTGGAGTTTGTTCTTTGATGGATGAACGAACACTCCAGTTTTCTTTCC
CGTGAAGGTTGTTTCAGCCACAAACCACTTCATTTTGCTGTTTCAATTTCAAAATAAAAGGAAACTTATA
TTGAAAGACAAGCGGCCGCTTCGAGCAGACATGATAAGATACATTGATGAGTTTGGACAAACCACAACTA
GAATGCAGTGAAAAAAATGCTTTATTTGTGAAATTTGTGATGCTATTGCTTTATTTGTAACCATTATAAG
CTGCAATAAACAAGTTAACAACAACAATTGCATTCATTTTATGTTTCAGGTTCAGGGGGAGGTGTGGGAG
GTTTTTTAAAGCAAGTAAAACCTCTACAAATGTGGTAAAATCGATAAGGATCCAGGTGGCACTTTTCGGG
GAAATGTGCGCGGAACCCCTATTTGTTTATTTTTCTAAATACATTCAAATATGTATCCGCTCATGAGACA
ATAACCCTGATAAATGCTTCAATAATATTGAAAAAGGAAGAGTATGAGTATTCAACATTTCCGTGTCGCC
CTTATTCCCTTTTTTGCGGCATTTTGCCTTCCTGTTTTTGCTCACCCAGAAACGCTGGTGAAAGTAAAAG
ATGCTGAAGATCAGTTGGGTGCACGAGTGGGTTACATCGAACTGGATCTCAACAGCGGTAAGATCCTTGA
GAGTTTTCGCCCCGAAGAACGTTTTCCAATGATGAGCACTTTTAAAGTTCTGCTATGTGGCGCGGTATTA
TCCCGTATTGACGCCGGGCAAGAGCAACTCGGTCGCCGCATACACTATTCTCAGAATGACTTGGTTGAGT
ACTCACCAGTCACAGAAAAGCATCTTACGGATGGCATGACAGTAAGAGAATTATGCAGTGCTGCCATAAC
CATGAGTGATAACACTGCGGCCAACTTACTTCTGACAACGATCGGAGGACCGAAGGAGCTAACCGCTTTT
TTGCACAACATGGGGGATCATGTAACTCGCCTTGATCGTTGGGAACCGGAGCTGAATGAAGCCATACCAA
ACGACGAGCGTGACACCACGATGCCTGTAGCAATGGCAACAACGTTGCGCAAACTATTAACTGGCGAACT
ACTTACTCTAGCTTCCCGGCAACAATTAATAGACTGGATGGAGGCGGATAAAGTTGCAGGACCACTTCTG
CGCTCGGCCCTTCCGGCTGGCTGGTTTATTGCTGATAAATCTGGAGCCGGTGAGCGTGGGTCTCGCGGTA
TCATTGCAGCACTGGGGCCAGATGGTAAGCCCTCCCGTATCGTAGTTATCTACACGACGGGGAGTCAGGC
AACTATGGATGAACGAAATAGACAGATCGCTGAGATAGGTGCCTCACTGATTAAGCATTGGTAACTGTCA
GACCAAGTTTACTCATATATACTTTAGATTGATTTAAAACTTCATTTTTAATTTAAAAGGATCTAGGTGA
AGATCCTTTTTGATAATCTCATGACCAAAATCCCTTAACGTGAGTTTTCGTTCCACTGAGCGTCAGACCC
CGTAGAAAAGATCAAAGGATCTTCTTGAGATCCTTTTTTTCTGCGCGTAATCTGCTGCTTGCAAACAAAA
AAACCACCGCTACCAGCGGTGGTTTGTTTGCCGGATCAAGAGCTACCAACTCTTTTTCCGAAGGTAACTG
GCTTCAGCAGAGCGCAGATACCAAATACTGTTCTTCTAGTGTAGCCGTAGTTAGGCCACCACTTCAAGAA
CTCTGTAGCACCGCCTACATACCTCGCTCTGCTAATCCTGTTACCAGTGGCTGCTGCCAGTGGCGATAAG
TCGTGTCTTACCGGGTTGGACTCAAGACGATAGTTACCGGATAAGGCGCAGCGGTCGGGCTGAACGGGGG
GTTCGTGCACACAGCCCAGCTTGGAGCGAACGACCTACACCGAACTGAGATACCTACAGCGTGAGCTATG
AGAAAGCGCCACGCTTCCCGAAGGGAGAAAGGCGGACAGGTATCCGGTAAGCGGCAGGGTCGGAACAGGA
GAGCGCACGAGGGAGCTTCCAGGGGGAAACGCCTGGTATCTTTATAGTCCTGTCGGGTTTCGCCACCTCT
GACTTGAGCGTCGATTTTTGTGATGCTCGTCAGGGGGGCGGAGCCTATGGAAAAACGCCAGCAACGCGGC
CTTTTTACGGTTCCTGGCCTTTTGCTGGCCTTTTGCTCACATGGCTCGAC
Features (pLannotate 1.2.2; 11 found; start..end, strand, type, name):
      8..759     +  promoter       HSV TK promoter: herpes simplex virus thymidine kinase promoter
    829..961     +  intron         chimeric intron: chimera between introns from human β-globin and immunoglobulin heavy chain genes
   1006..1024    +  promoter       T7 promoter: promoter for bacteriophage T7 RNA polymerase
   1034..1969    +  CDS            Rluc: luciferase from the anthozoan coelenterate Renilla reniformis (sea pansy)
   4369..4390    +  promoter       HIS3 promoter (fragment): S. cerevisiae HIS3
   7695..7718    -  promoter       TEF1 promoter (fragment): S. cerevisiae TEF1; promoter for EF-1α
   8715..8836    -  polyA_signal   SV40 poly(A) signal: SV40 polyadenylation signal
   8859..8927    -  CDS            large T antigen (fragment): large T antigen from SV40 (simian virus 40)
   8969..9073    +  promoter       AmpR promoter: bla
   9074..9934    +  CDS            AmpR: β-lactamase; bla; confers resistance to ampicillin, carbenicillin, and related antibiotics
  10105..10693   +  rep_origin     ori: high-copy-number ColE1/pMB1/pBR322/pUC origin of replication
