[The description below was written by a language model from this plasmid's Addgene catalogue record and pLannotate feature annotations shown in this document.]
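Description:
pIS1 IMP-1 long-mut-let-7 is a mammalian Renilla luciferase reporter plasmid built on the pIS1 backbone, designed to measure how the 3′UTR of human IGF2BP1 (IMP-1, also called CRD-BP or ZBP1) affects gene expression. It is propagated in E. coli as a high-copy plasmid through a ColE1/pUC-type origin and is selected with ampicillin via the bla (β-lactamase) gene and its native promoter. No mammalian selection marker is annotated, which is consistent with use in transient transfection.

The reporter unit is driven by the herpes simplex virus thymidine kinase promoter. This is followed by a chimeric β-globin/immunoglobulin intron, which enhances expression, and a T7 promoter that could support in vitro transcription. Next comes the Renilla luciferase coding sequence. The roughly 6.7 kb IMP-1 insert is cloned between XbaI and NotI sites downstream of luciferase. Although the catalogue lists luciferase as an N-terminal "tag", the position of the insert, the depositor's comments and the associated study on 3′UTR shortening indicate that it serves as a 3′UTR rather than a fused coding region. An SV40 polyadenylation signal lies beyond the insert, though it is annotated on the reverse strand.

"Long" means that all functional alternative polyadenylation signals within the insert have been deleted, forcing production of the full-length UTR isoform. "Mut-let-7" means that all let-7 microRNA binding sites have been mutated. Comparison with matched wild-type or short-UTR reporters would therefore show how much let-7 targeting contributes to repression of the long isoform. The short yeast HIS3 and TEF1 promoter fragments annotated inside the insert are about 20 nt each and are most likely chance matches, not functional elements.
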