Addgene plasmid #21642: pIS1 IMP-1 long-mut-let-7
Depositing lab: David Bartel. Depositing organization: Whitehead Institute for Biomedical Research. Publication: Widespread shortening of 3'UTRs by alternative cleavage and polyadenylation activates oncogenes in cancer cells. Mayr C, Bartel DP. Cell. 2009 Aug 21. 138(4):673-84. 10.1016/j.cell.2009.06.016 PubMed 19703394.
Backbone
  Vector backbone: pIS1
  Backbone manufacturer: Available from Addgene (#12179)
  Backbone size w/o insert (bp): 4085
  Vector type: Mammalian Expression, Luciferase
Growth in bacteria
  Bacterial resistance: Ampicillin, 100 μg/mL
  Growth temperature: 37°C
  Growth strain: DH5alpha
  Copy number: High Copy
Gene/Insert
  Gene/Insert name: IGF-II mRNA-binding protein 1 (alt names: IMP-1; CM3)
  Species: H. sapiens (human)
  Insert size (bp): 6675
  Mutation: Mutant let-7 microRNA binding sites
  Entrez Gene: IGF2BP1 (a.k.a. CRD-BP, CRDBP, IMP-1, IMP1, VICKZ1, ZBP1)
  Tag / fusion protein: Luciferase (N terminal on backbone)
  Cloning method: Restriction Enzyme; 5′ cloning site Xba I (not destroyed); 3′ cloning site Not I (not destroyed)
  Sequencing primers: 5′ n/a; 3′ EBV Reverse
Terms and licenses: Academic/Nonprofit Terms; Industry Terms: Not Available to Industry
Depositor comments: Long means that all functional alternative polyadenylation signals have been deleted. Mut means that all microRNA binding sites for an indicated microRNA have been mutated.
How to cite: pIS1 IMP-1 long-mut-let-7 was a gift from David Bartel (Addgene plasmid # 21642 ; http://n2t.net/addgene:21642 ; RRID:Addgene_21642)
