>Addgene plasmid #21642 | pIS1 IMP-1 long-mut-let-7 | addgene partial sequence | sequence record 27406 | Rluc-F 5'-ccaggattcttttccaatgc-3'
AGCGTAGTGCAGAGTTTCCTAATACTGAATTTGTCAAAGTAAAAGGTCTTCATTTTTCGCAAGAAGATGC
ACCTGATGAAATGGGAAAATATATCAAATCGTTCGTTGAGCGAGTTCTCAAAAATGAACAATAATTCTAG
GAGCTCTATACCGGTCCAGCCCCTCCCTGTCCCTTCGAGTCCAGGACAACAACGGGCAGAAATCGAGAGT
GTGCTCTCCCCGGCAGGCCTGAGAATGAGTGGGAATCCGGGACACCTGGGCCGGGCTGTAGATCAGGTTT
GCCCACTTGATTGAGAAAGATGTTCCAGTGAGGAACCCTGATCTCTCAGCCCCAAACACCCACCCAATTG
GCCCAACACTGTCTGCCCCTCGGGGTGTCAGAAATTCTAGCGCAAGGCACTTTTAAACGTGGATTGTTTA
AAGAAGCTCTCCAGGCCCCACCAAGAGGGTGGATCACACCTCAGTGGGACGCAAACTCAAATTTCCTTCA
GGTTTTAAAAACATGCAGAGAGGTGTTTTAATCAGCCTTAAAGGATGGTTCATTTCTTGACCTTAATGTT
TTTCCAATCTTCTTCCCCCTACTTGGGTAATTGACTCAAATACCTCCATTTACGGCCTCTTTCTATATTT
ACACTAATTTTTTTATCTTTATTGCTACAAGAAAAAAATGCGAACGAAAAAGTTTTTTTTTTTTTTATAT
TATTTTACTGAAAAGAAAAAAAACGTTTAGCAGCGGGAAGAAAAAAACCCACCCCCTCACCCCACCAATT
ACGATACGTTATTGATGAAAAAAGAGAGGAAAAAGGGGAAAGAAGGGATAAGAAAAGATTGTTTAAAAAT
CCTTTTTTTTCCCCGGGAGTTGAACGCTACCCCCATCTTTTTGCCTATAATCCTTGTCGCCAAGAATTCA
CCCCCATCTTTTTAAGAATGTGTGACCACCAACTTGATGAATTTTTTTGGGAATAG
