>Addgene plasmid #21642 | pIS1 IMP-1 long-mut-let-7 | addgene partial sequence | sequence record 135918 | IMP1-UTR-F 5'-TACCAGCAGCATTGTACAGC-3'
TTACCAGGCTTAATTAAGATCCCATGGAGTGTTTAGCCCTTGTGGGAGACAGAAGCCATCAGTTAAATGA
GGTTAGGCCTCTCCTCCTAATATACTGATTGACAATGCATATTAGCCAGGTAATGCACTTTAGCTACCCT
GGACAATGCTATCAAGTGTGCTGGGAAGGGAGGAAGGCCTCTCTACATATGGAAAAGCCCATGCGTGGAG
TTCCCCTCCTTTCAACATTGCAACAACAGTAACAACAAGACAACCGCAACATGTGGGCGTAGTCAGGCAA
TGCTGTGTGCGAAGTAAACTAACGCAAGGTATGAAGTTAACGCAGCAATTATTTTCCTTTTTGTTCCCCC
CAACCCCACTCAAAAAATTTTTTTTTGATTTTTGTTTTTTTGCAGCTTGCTGATATTTTATATAAAAAAG
AAAAGCAAAGCAAAAGAGAAGCTGATAGTCTTGAATATTTTATTTTTTTAATGAAAAGAAAAAACAAGAA
AGTTATGTTTCATAATTTCTTACAACATGAGCCAGTAACCCTTTAGGAACTCTCTATGGAGAACAGGCCT
GGTGGGAAAGGCTTTGGGGGCTGCCCCCTTAGGAGGAGGCTAGTGCTAAGAGGGAAGGCCCAGGTTTGAG
AGAGCCCAGAGGGGCAGAGCCCAGAGCCTTGTTTGGCCCTGATCTCTGACTTCTAGAGCCCCAGCTGCTG
GCGGCTGCTGGAATATCCTACCTGATAGGATTAAAAGGCCTAGTGGAGCTGGGGGCTCTCAGTGGTTAAA
CAATGCCCAACAACCAACCAGCTGGCCCTTGGTCTCCTCTCTTTCCTCCTTTGGTTAAAGAGCATCTCAG
CCAGCTTTTCCCACCAGTGGTGCTGTTGAGATATTTTAAAATATTGCCTCCGTTTTATCGAGGAGAGAA
