>Addgene plasmid #21642 | pIS1 IMP-1 long-mut-let-7 | addgene partial sequence | sequence record 135921 | Rluc-F 5'-ccaggattcttttccaatgc-3'
ATACTGAATTTGTCAAAGTAAAAGGTCTTCATTTTTCGCAAGAAGATGCACCTGATGAAATGGGAAAATA
TATCAAATCGTTCGTTGAGCGAGTTCTCAAAAATGAACAATAATTCTAGGAGCTCTATACCGGTCCAGCC
CCTCCCTGTCCCTTCGAGTCCAGGACAACAACGGGCAGAAATCGAGAGTGTGCTCTCCCCGGCAGGCCTG
AGAATGAGTGGGAATCCGGGACACCTGGGCCGGGCTGTAGATCAGGTTTGCCCACTTGATTGAGAAAGAT
GTTCCAGTGAGGAACCCTGATCTCTCAGCCCCAAACACCCACCCAATTGGCCCAACACTGTCTGCCCCTC
GGGGTGTCAGAAATTCTAGCGCAAGGCACTTTTAAACGTGGATTGTTTAAAGAAGCTCTCCAGGCCCCAC
CAAGAGGGTGGATCACACCTCAGTGGGACGCAAACTCAAATTTCCTTCAGGTTTTAAAAACATGCAGAGA
GGTGTTTTAATCAGCCTTAAAGGATGGTTCATTTCTTGACCTTAATGTTTTTCCAATCTTCTTCCCCCTA
CTTGGGTAATTGACTCAAATACCTCCATTTACGGCCTCTTTCTATATTTACACTAATTTTTTTATCTTTA
TTGCTACCAGAAAAAAATGCGAACGAATGCATTGCTTTGCTTACAGTATTGACTCAAGGGAAAAGAACTG
TCAGTATCTGTAGATTAATTCCAATCACTCCCTAACCAATAGGTACAATATGGAATGAAGAAGAGGGGAA
AATGGGGAGAAA
